>Addgene plasmid #161698 | IDG_CACNG8_OE_1 | addgene full sequence | sequence record 319344 | Addgene NGS Result
GTCATTAGTTCATAGCCCATATATGGAGTTCCGCGTTACATAACTTACGGTAAATGGCCCGCCTGGCTGA
CCGCCCAACGACCCCCGCCCATTGACGTCAATAATGACGTATGTTCCCATAGTAACGCCAATAGGGACTT
TCCATTGACGTCAATGGGTGGAGTATTTACGGTAAACTGCCCACTTGGCAGTACATCAAGTGTATCATAT
GCCAAGTACGCCCCCTATTGACGTCAATGACGGTAAATGGCCCGCCTGGCATTATGCCCAGTACATGACC
TTATGGGACTTTCCTACTTGGCAGTACATCTACGTATTAGTCATCGCTATTACCATGGTGATGCGGTTTT
GGCAGTACATCAATGGGCGTGGATAGCGGTTTGACTCACGGGGATTTCCAAGTCTCCACCCCATTGACGT
CAATGGGAGTTTGTTTTGGCACCAAAATCAACGGGACTTTCCAAAATGTCGTAACAACTCCGCCCCATTG
ACGCAAATGGGCGGTAGGCGTGTACGGTGGGAGGTCTATATAAGCAGAGCTCTCTGGCTAACTGTCGGGA
TCAACAAGTTTGTACAAAAAAGCAGAAGGGCCGTCAAGGCCCACCCTGGAGTCGCTGAAGCGCTGGAACG
AAGAGCGGGGCCTCTGGTGCGAGAAGGGGGTGCAGGTGCTGCTGACGACGGTGGGCGCCTTCGCCGCCTT
CGGCCTCATGACCATCGCCATCAGCACTGACTACTGGCTCTACACGCGCGCCCTCATCTGCAACACCACC
AACCTCACGGCCGGCGGCGACGACGGGACCCCCCACCGCGGGGGCGGCGGCGCCTCGGAGAAGAAGGACC
CCGGCGGCCTCACGCACTCGGGCCTCTGGAGGATCTGCTGCCTGGAAGGGTTGAAAAGAGGCGTCTGCGT
GAAGATCAATCATTTCCCGGAGGACACGGACTACGACCACGACAGCGCGGAGTATCTACTCCGAGTTGTC
CGGGCCTCCAGCATCTTCCCCATCCTTAGCGCCATCCTGCTGCTGCTCGGGGGTGTGTGCGTGGCGGCCT
CCCGCGTCTACAAGTCCAAGAGGAACATCATTCTGGGCGCAGGGATCCTGTTCGTGGCAGCAGGCCTGAG
CAACATCATCGGCGTGATCGTGTACATCTCCGCCAACGCGGGCGAGCCGGGCCCGAAGCGGGACGAGGAG
AAGAAAAACCACTACTCGTACGGCTGGTCCTTCTACTTCGGCGGGCTGTCGTTCATCCTGGCCGAGGTGA
TAGGCGTGCTGGCCGTCAACATCTACATCGAGCGCAGCCGCGAGGCGCACTGCCAGTCTCGCTCGGACCT
GCTCAAGGCCGGCGGGGGCGCGGGCGGCAGTGGCGGGAGCGGCCCCTCGGCCATCCTCCGTCTGCCCAGT
TACCGCTTCCGCTACCGCCGCCGCTCCCGCTCTAGCTCCCGCTCCAGCGAGCCGTCGCCGTCGCGGGACG
CGTCTCCCGGCGGCCCCGGGGGCCCGGGCTTTGCCTCCACGGACATCTCCATGTACACGCTCAGCCGCGA
CCCCTCCAAGGGCAGCGTGGCCGCGGGGCTGGCGGGGGCCGGCGGCGGCGGCGGCGGCGCCGTGGGGGCG
TTCGGCGGCGCGGCCGGGGGCGCCGGGGGCGGCGGCGGAGGCGGCGGCGGGGCGGGTGCCGAGCGGGACC
GCGGGGGGGCGTCCGGCTTCCTCACGCTGCACAACGCCTTCCCCAAGGAGGCGGGCGGCGGCGTCACGGT
CACGGTCACCGGGCCGCCCGCCCCGCCCGCGCCCGCGCCACCCGCGCCCTCTGCGCCCGCCCCCGGGACC
CTGGCCAAGGAGGCCGCCGCCTCCAACACCAACACGCTCAACAGGAAAACCACGCCTGTGTCAGGCCTCA
TGGGCCCAGCTTTCTTGTACAAAGTGGTTGGTAAGCCTATCCCTAACCCTCTCCTCGGTCTCGATTCTAC
GTAGTAATGAGCTAGCGCTAACCGGTGGCGCGTTAAGTCGACAATCAACCTCTGGATTACAAAATTTGTG
AAAGATTGACTGGTATTCTTAACTATGTTGCTCCTTTTACGCTATGTGGATACGCTGCTTTAATGCCTTT
GTATCATGCTATTGCTTCCCGTATGGCTTTCATTTTCTCCTCCTTGTATAAATCCTGGTTGCTGTCTCTT
TATGAGGAGTTGTGGCCCGTTGTCAGGCAACGTGGCGTGGTGTGCACTGTGTTTGCTGACGCAACCCCCA
CTGGTTGGGGCATTGCCACCACCTGTCAGCTCCTTTCCGGGACTTTCGCTTTCCCCCTCCCTATTGCCAC
GGCGGAACTCATCGCCGCCTGCCTTGCCCGCTGCTGGACAGGGGCTCGGCTGTTGGGCACTGACAATTCC
GTGGTGTTGTCGGGGAAATCATCGTCCTTTCCTTGGCTGCTCGCCTGTGTTGCCACCTGGATTCTGCGCG
GGACGTCCTTCTGCTACGTCCCTTCGGCCCTCAATCCAGCGGACCTTCCTTCCCGCGGCCTGCTGCCGGC
TCTGCGGCCTCTTCCGCGTCTTCGCCTTCGCCCTCAGACGAGTCGGATCTCCCTTTGGGCCGCCTCCCCG
CGTCGACTTTAAGACCAATGACTTACAAGGCAGCTGTAGATCTTAGCCACTTTTTAAAAGAAAAGGGGGG
ACTGGAAGGGCTAATTCACTCCCAACGAAGACAAGATCTGCTTTTTGCTTGTACTGGGTCTCTCTGGTTA
GACCAGATCTGAGCCTGGGAGCTCTCTGGCTAACTAGGGAACCCACTGCTTAAGCCTCAATAAAGCTTGC
CTTGAGTGCTTCAAGTAGTGTGTGCCCGTCTGTTGTGTGACTCTGGTAACTAGAGATCCCTCAGACCCTT
TTAGTCAGTGTGGAAAATCTCTAGCAGTACGTATAGTAGTTCATGTCATCTTATTATTCAGTATTTATAA
CTTGCAAAGAAATGAATATCAGAGAGTGAGAGGAACTTGTTTATTGCAGCTTATAATGGTTACAAATAAA
GCAATAGCATCACAAATTTCACAAATAAAGCATTTTTTTCACTGCATTCTAGTTGTGGTTTGTCCAAACT
CATCAATGTATCTTATCATGTCTGGCTCTAGCTATCCCGCCCCTAACTCCGCCCATCCCGCCCCTAACTC
CGCCCAGTTCCGCCCATTCTCCGCCCCATGGCTGACTAATTTTTTTTATTTATGCAGAGGCCGAGGCCGC
CTCGGCCTCTGAGCTATTCCAGAAGTAGTGAGGAGGCTTTTTTGGAGGCCTAGGGACGTACCCAATTCGC
CCTATAGTGAGTCGTATTACGCGCGCTCACTGGCCGTCGTTTTACAACGTCGTGACTGGGAAAACCCTGG
CGTTACCCAACTTAATCGCCTTGCAGCACATCCCCCTTTCGCCAGCTGGCGTAATAGCGAAGAGGCCCGC
ACCGATCGCCCTTCCCAACAGTTGCGCAGCCTGAATGGCGAATGGG
[124 nt withheld, positions 3477-3600]
C
[91 nt withheld, positions 3602-3692]
A
[49 nt withheld, positions 3694-3742]
CCTTTGACGTTGGAGTCCACGTTCTTT
[37 nt withheld, positions 3770-3806]
ACCCTATCTCGGTCTATTCTTTTGATTTATAAGGGATTTTGCCGATTTCGGCCTATTGGTTAAAAAATGA
GCTGATTTAACAAAAATTTAACGCGAATTTTAACAAAATATTAACGCTTACAATTTAGGTGGCACTTTTC
GGGGAAATGTGCGCGGAACCCCTATTTGTTTATTTTTCTAAATACATTCAAATATGTATCCGCTCATGAG
ACAATAACCCTGATAAATGCTTCAATAATATTGAAAAAGGAAGAGTATGAGTATTCAACATTTCCGTGTC
GCCCTTATTCCCTTTTTTGCGGCATTTTGCCTTCCTGTTTTTGCTCACCCAGAAACGCTGGTGAAAGTAA
AAGATGCTGAAGATCAGTTGGGTGCACGAGTGGGTTACATCGAACTGGATCTCAACAGCGGTAAGATCCT
TGAGAGTTTTCGCCCCGAAGAACGTTTTCCAATGATGAGCACTTTTAAAGTTCTGCTATGTGGCGCGGTA
TTATCCCGTATTGACGCCGGGCAAGAGCAACTCGGTCGCCGCATACACTATTCTCAGAATGACTTGGTTG
AGTACTCACCAGTCACAGAAAAGCATCTTACGGATGGCATGACAGTAAGAGAATTATGCAGTGCTGCCAT
AACCATGAGTGATAACACTGCGGCCAACTTACTTCTGACAACGATCGGAGGACCGAAGGAGCTAACCGCT
TTTTTGCACAACATGGGGGATCATGTAACTCGCCTTGATCGTTGGGAACCGGAGCTGAATGAAGCCATAC
CAAACGACGAGCGTGACACCACGATGCCTGTAGCAATGGCAACAACGTTGCGCAAACTATTAACTGGCGA
ACTACTTACTCTAGCTTCCCGGCAACAATTAATAGACTGGATGGAGGCGGATAAAGTTGCAGGACCACTT
CTGCGCTCGGCCCTTCCGGCTGGCTGGTTTATTGCTGATAAATCTGGAGCCGGTGAGCGTGGGTCTCGCG
GTATCATTGCAGCACTGGGGCCAGATGGTAAGCCCTCCCGTATCGTAGTTATCTACACGACGGGGAGTCA
GGCAACTATGGATGAACGAAATAGACAGATCGCTGAGATAGGTGCCTCACTGATTAAGCATTGGTAACTG
TCAGACCAAGTTTACTCATATATACTTTAGATTGATTTAAAACTTCATTTTTAATTTAAAAGGATCTAGG
TGAAGATCCTTTTTGATAATCTCATGACCAAAATCCCTTAACGTGAGTTTTCGTTCCACTGAGCGTCAGA
CCCCGTAGAAAAGATCAAAGGATCTTCTTGAGATCCTTTTTTTCTGCGCGTAATCTGCTGCTTGCAAACA
AAAAAACCACCGCTACCAGCGGTGGTTTGTTTGCCGGATCAAGAGCTACCAACTCTTTTTCCGAAGGTAA
CTGGCTTCAGCAGAGCGCAGATACCAAATACTGTTCTTCTAGTGTAGCCGTAGTTAGGCCACCACTTCAA
GAACTCTGTAGCACCGCCTACATACCTCGCTCTGCTAATCCTGTTACCAGTGGCTGCTGCCAGTGGCGAT
AAGTCGTGTCTTACCGGGTTGGACTCAAGACGATAGTTACCGGATAAGGCGCAGCGGTCGGGCTGAACGG
GGGGTTCGTGCACACAGCCCAGCTTGGAGCGAACGACCTACACCGAACTGAGATACCTACAGCGTGAGCT
ATGAGAAAGCGCCACGCTTCCCGAAGGGAGAAAGGCGGACAGGTATCCGGTAAGCGGCAGGGTCGGAACA
GGAGAGCGCACGAGGGAGCTTCCAGGGGGAAACGCCTGGTATCTTTATAGTCCTGTCGGGTTTCGCCACC
TCTGACTTGAGCGTCGATTTTTGTGATGCTCGTCAGGGGGGCGGAGCCTATGGAAAAACGCCAGCAACGC
GGCCTTTTTACGGTTCCTGGCCTTTTGCTGGCCTTTTGCTCACATGTTCTTTCCTGCGTTATCCCCTGAT
TCTGTGGATAACCGTATTACCGCCTTTGAGTGAGCTGATACCGCTCGCCGCAGCCGAACGACCGAGCGCA
GCGAGTCAGTGAGCGAGGAAGCGGAAGAGCGCCCAATACGCAAACCGCCTCTCCCCGCGCGTTGGCCGAT
TCATTAATGCAGCTGGCACGACAGGTTTCCCGACTGGAAAGCGGGCAGTGAGCGCAACGCAATTAATGTG
AGTTAGCTCACTCATTAGGCACCCCAGGCTTTACACTTTATGCTTCCGGCTCGTATGTTGTGTGGAATTG
TGAGCGGATAACAATTTCACACAGGAAACAGCTATGACCATGATTACGCCAAGCGCGCAATTAACCCTCA
CTAAAGGGAACAAAAGCTGGAGCTGCAAGCTTAATGTAGTCTTATGCAATACTCTTGTAGTCTTGCAACA
TGGTAACGATGAGTTAGCAACATGCCTTACAAGGAGAGAAAAAGCACCGTGCATGCCGATTGGTGGAAGT
AAGGTGGTACGATCGTGCCTTATTAGGAAGGCAACAGACGGGTCTGACATGGATTGGACGAACCACTGAA
TTGCCGCATTGCAGAGATATTGTATTTAAGTGCCTAGCTCGATACATAAACGGGTCTCTCTGGTTAGACC
AGATCTGAGCCTGGGAGCTCTCTGGCTAACTAGGGAACCCACTGCTTAAGCCTCAATAAAGCTTGCCTTG
AGTGCTTCAAGTAGTGTGTGCCCGTCTGTTGTGTGACTCTGGTAACTAGAGATCCCTCAGACCCTTTTAG
TCAGTGTGGAAAATCTCTAGCAGTGGCGCCCGAACAGGGACTTGAAAGCGAAAGGGAAACCAGAGGAGCT
CTCTCGACGCAGGACTCGGCTTGCTGAAGCGCGCACGGCAAGAGGCGAGGGGCGGCGACTGGTGAGTACG
CCAAAAATTTTGACTAGCGGAGGCTAGAAGGAGAGAGATGGGTGCGAGAGCGTCAGTATTAAGCGGGGGA
GAATTAGATCGCGATGGGAAAAAATTCGGTTAAGGCCAGGGGGAAAGAAAAAATATAAATTAAAACATAT
AGTATGGGCAAGCAGGGAGCTAGAACGATTCGCAGTTAATCCTGGCCTGTTAGAAACATCAGAAGGCTGT
AGACAAATACTGGGACAGCTACAACCATCCCTTCAGACAGGATCAGAAGAACTTAGATCATTATATAATA
CAGTAGCAACCCTCTATTGTGTGCATCAAAGGATAGAGATAAAAGACACCAAGGAAGCTTTAGACAAGAT
AGAGGAAGAGCAAAACAAAAGTAAGACCACCGCACAGCAAGCGGCCGCTGATCTTCAGACCTGGAGGAGG
AGATATGAGGGACAATTGGAGAAGTGAATTATATAAATATAAAGTAGTAAAAATTGAACCATTAGGAGTA
GCACCCACCAAGGCAAAGAGAAGAGTGGTGCAGAGAGAAAAAAGAGCAGTGGGAATAGGAGCTTTGTTCC
TTGGGTTCTTGGGAGCAGCAGGAAGCACTATGGGCGCAGCGTCAATGACGCTGACGGTACAGGCCAGACA
ATTATTGTCTGGTATAGTGCAGCAGCAGAACAATTTGCTGAGGGCTATTGAGGCGCAACAGCATCTGTTG
CAACTCACAGTCTGGGGCATCAAGCAGCTCCAGGCAAGAATCCTGGCTGTGGAAAGATACCTAAAGGATC
AACAGCTCCTGGGGATTTGGGGTTGCTCTGGAAAACTCATTTGCACCACTGCTGTGCCTTGGAATGCTAG
TTGGAGTAATAAATCTCTGGAACAGATTTGGAATCACACGACCTGGATGGAGTGGGACAGAGAAATTAAC
AATTACACAAGCTTAATACACTCCTTAATTGAAGAATCGCAAAACCAGCAAGAAAAGAATGAACAAGAAT
TATTGGAATTAGATAAATGGGCAAGTTTGTGGAATTGGTTTAACATAACAAATTGGCTGTGGTATATAAA
ATTATTCATAATGATAGTAGGAGGCTTGGTAGGTTTAAGAATAGTTTTTGCTGTACTTTCTATAGTGAAT
AGAGTTAGGCAGGGATATTCACCATTATCGTTTCAGACCCACCTCCCAACCCCGAGGGGACCCTTGCGCC
TTTTCCAAGGCAGCCCTGGGTTTGCGCAGGGACGCGGCTGCTCTGGGCGTGGTTCCGGGAAACGCAGCGG
CGCCGACCCTGGGTCTCGCACATTCTTCACGTCCGTTCGCAGCGTCACCCGGATCTTCGCCGCTACCCTT
GTGGGCCCCCCGGCGACGCTTCCTGCTCCGCCCCTAAGTCGGGAAGGTTCCTTGCGGTTCGCGGCGTGCC
GGACGTGACAAACGGAAGCCGCACGTCTCACTAGTACCCTCGCAGACGGACAGCGCCAGGGAGCAATGGC
AGCGCGCCGACCGCGATGGGCTGTGGCCAATAGCGGCTGCTCAGCAGGGCGCGCCGAGAGCAGCGGCCGG
GAAGGGGCGGTGCGGGAGGCGGGGTGTGGGGCGGTAGTGTGGGCCCTGTTCCTGCCCGCGCGGTGTTCCG
CATTCTGCAAGCCTCCGGAGCGCACGTCGGCAGTCGGCTCCCTCGTTGACCGAATCACCGACCTCTCTCC
CCAGGGGGTACCACCATGGCCAAGCCTTTGTCTCAAGAAGAATCCACCCTCATTGAAAGAGCAACGGCTA
CAATCAACAGCATCCCCATCTCTGAAGACTACAGCGTCGCCAGCGCAGCTCTCTCTAGCGACGGCCGCAT
CTTCACTGGTGTCAATGTATATCATTTTACTGGGGGACCTTGTGCAGAACTCGTGGTGCTGGGCACTGCT
GCTGCTGCGGCAGCTGGCAACCTGACTTGTATCGTCGCGATCGGAAATGAGAACAGGGGCATCTTGAGCC
CCTGCGGACGGTGCCGACAGGTGCTTCTCGATCTGCATCCTGGGATCAAAGCCATAGTGAAGGACAGTGA
TGGACAGCCGACGGCAGTTGGGATTCGTGAATTGCTGCCCTCTGGTTATGTGTGGGAGGGCCTGCAGCTG
CAGTAGTAAGAATTCTAGATCTTGAGACAAATGGCAGTATTCATCCACAATTTTAAAAGAAAAGGGGGGA
TTGGGGGGTACAGTGCAGGGGAAAGAATAGTAGACATAATAGCAACAGACATACAAACTAAAGAATTACA
AAAACAAATTACAAAAATTCAAAATTTTCGGGTTTATTACAGGGACAGCAGAGATCCACTTTGGCGCCGG
CTCGAGGGGGCCCGGGGTTATTAATAGTAATCAATTACGGG
Features (pLannotate 1.2.2; 32 found; start..end, strand, type, name):
     34..337     +  enhancer       CMV enhancer: human cytomegalovirus immediate early enhancer
    338..541     +  promoter       CMV promoter: human cytomegalovirus (CMV) immediate early promoter
    565..585     +  protein_bind   attB1: mutant version of attB; core recombination site for the Gateway® BP reaction BP Clonase™
    606..1880    +  CDS            Cacng8: CCG8_RAT - Experimental evidence at protein level: Swiss-Prot protein existence level 1. Regulates the activity of L-type calcium channels that contain CACNA1C as pore-forming subunit (By similarity). Regulates the trafficking and gating properties of AMPA-selective glutamate receptors (AMPARs). Promotes their targeting to the cell membrane and synapses and modulates their gating properties by slowing their rates of activation, deactivation and desensitization and by mediating their resensitization. Does not show subunit-specific AMPA receptor regulation and regulates all AMPAR subunits. Thoug
   1897..1917    -  protein_bind   attB2: mutant version of attB; core recombination site for the Gateway® BP reaction BP Clonase™
   1920..1961    +  CDS            V5 tag: epitope tag from simian virus 5
   2003..2591    +  misc_feature   WPRE: woodchuck hepatitis virus posttranscriptional regulatory element
   2642..2661    +  misc_feature   cPPT/CTS (fragment): central polypurine tract and central termination sequence of HIV-1
   2663..2896    +  LTR            3' LTR (ΔU3): self-inactivating 3' long terminal repeat (LTR) from HIV-1
   2974..3095    +  polyA_signal   SV40 poly(A) signal: SV40 polyadenylation signal
   3135..3270    +  rep_origin     SV40 ori: SV40 origin of replication
   3291..3309    -  promoter       T7 promoter: promoter for bacteriophage T7 RNA polymerase
   3317..3472    +  CDS            lacZα (fragment): LacZα fragment of β-galactosidase; lacZ fragment
   3477..3905    +  rep_origin     f1 ori (sequence partly withheld): f1 bacteriophage origin of replication; arrow indicates direction of (+) strand synthesis
   3958..4062    +  promoter       AmpR promoter: bla
   4063..4923    +  CDS            AmpR: β-lactamase; bla; confers resistance to ampicillin, carbenicillin, and related antibiotics
   5094..5682    +  rep_origin     ori: high-copy-number ColE1/pMB1/pBR322/pUC origin of replication
   5865..5957    +  CDS            lacI (fragment): lac repressor; lacI; The lac repressor binds to the lac operator to inhibit transcription in E. coli. This inhibition can be relieved by adding lactose or isopropyl-β-D-thiogalactopyranoside (IPTG).
   5970..5991    +  protein_bind   CAP binding site: CAP binding activates transcription in the presence of cAMP. E. coli catabolite activator protein
   6006..6036    +  promoter       lac promoter: promoter for the E. coli lac operon
   6044..6060    +  protein_bind   lac operator: The lac repressor binds to the lac operator to inhibit transcription in E. coli. This inhibition can be relieved by adding lactose or isopropyl-β-D-thiogalactopyranoside (IPTG). lac repressor encoded by lacI
   6105..6123    +  promoter       T3 promoter: promoter for bacteriophage T3 RNA polymerase
   6151..6377    +  promoter       RSV promoter: Rous sarcoma virus enhancer/promoter
   6378..6558    +  LTR            5' LTR (truncated): truncated 5' long terminal repeat (LTR) from HIV-1
   6605..6730    +  misc_feature   HIV-1 Ψ: packaging signal of human immunodeficiency virus type 1
   6714..7077    +  CDS            HIV-1 gag (fragment): gag protein from human immunodeficiency virus 1; gag
   7223..7456    +  misc_feature   RRE: The Rev response element (RRE) of HIV-1 allows for Rev-dependent mRNA export from the nucleus to the cytoplasm.
   7833..7859    +  CDS            Rev (fragment): human immunodeficiency virus 1 (HIV-1) Rev protein; rev; enhances nuclear export of unspliced and incompletely spliced viral mRNAs
   7860..8360    +  promoter       hPGK promoter: human phosphoglycerate kinase 1 promoter
   8372..8767    +  CDS            BSD: blasticidin S deaminase; Aspergillus terreus BSD; confers resistance to blasticidin
   8827..8944    +  misc_feature   cPPT/CTS: central polypurine tract and central termination sequence of HIV-1
   9003..9027    +  enhancer       CMV enhancer (fragment): human cytomegalovirus immediate early enhancer
