[The description below was written by a language model from this plasmid's Addgene catalogue record and pLannotate feature annotations shown in this document.]
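Description:
IDG_CACNG8_OE_1 is a mammalian overexpression construct for human CACNG8, built in the pLX304 backbone by Gateway cloning. Although catalogued simply as a mammalian expression vector, its feature table shows the architecture of a third-generation, self-inactivating HIV-1 lentiviral transfer plasmid. An RSV promoter drives a truncated 5' LTR, followed by the Ψ packaging signal with a gag fragment, the Rev response element and a cPPT/CTS, and the cassette ends in a ΔU3 3' LTR. These elements allow the region between the LTRs to be packaged into viral particles when helper functions are supplied in trans, and to integrate into target cells without an active viral promoter. In bacteria the plasmid carries a ColE1/pUC-type origin and an ampicillin resistance gene. The catalogue lists it as low copy and grown in a recombination-deficient strain, consistent with the care usually taken with repeat-containing lentiviral plasmids. An f1 origin, SV40 origin and lac-region remnants are also present in the backbone.

Within the proviral region, the human PGK promoter drives blasticidin S deaminase, which allows selection of transduced or transfected mammalian cells. A CMV enhancer/promoter drives the CACNG8 open reading frame. The ORF is flanked by attB1 and attB2 sites left by Gateway recombination and is followed by a backbone-encoded C-terminal V5 epitope tag for detection. A WPRE downstream enhances transcript expression. The automated annotation matched the coding sequence to the rat Cacng8 protein entry, but the catalogue specifies the human gene. CACNG8 encodes a protein that regulates the trafficking and gating of AMPA-type glutamate receptors and modulates L-type calcium channels. The stated purpose is overexpression of CACNG8.
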