Addgene plasmid #161698: IDG_CACNG8_OE_1
Purpose: Overexpresses CACNG8
Depositing lab: Mike McManus. Depositing organization: University of California, San Francisco (UCSF).
Backbone
  Vector backbone: pLX304
  Vector type: Mammalian Expression
  Selectable markers: Blasticidin
Growth in bacteria
  Bacterial resistance: Ampicillin, 100 μg/mL
  Growth temperature: 30°C
  Growth strain: NEB Stable
  Copy number: Low Copy
Gene/Insert
  Gene/Insert name: CACNG8
  Species: H. sapiens (human)
  Entrez Gene: CACNG8
  Tag / fusion protein: V5 (C terminal on backbone)
  Cloning method: Gateway Cloning
Terms and licenses: Academic/Nonprofit Terms; Industry Terms: Not Available to Industry
How to cite: IDG_CACNG8_OE_1 was a gift from Mike McManus (Addgene plasmid # 161698 ; http://n2t.net/addgene:161698 ; RRID:Addgene_161698)
