>Addgene plasmid #161698 | IDG_CACNG8_OE_1 | depositor partial sequence | sequence record 313397 | Sequence
ATGACCATCGCCATCAGCACTGACTACTGGCTCTACACGCGCGCCCTCATCTGCAACACCACCAACCTCA
CGGCCGGCGGCGACGACGGGACCCCCCACCGCGGGGGCGGCGGCGCCTCGGAGAAGAAGGACCCCGGCGG
CCTCACGCACTCGGGCCTCTGGAGGATCTGCTGCCTGGAAGGGTTGAAAAGAGGCGTCTGCGTGAAGATC
AATCATTTCCCGGAGGACACGGACTACGACCACGACAGCGCGGAGTATCTACTCCGAGTTGTCCGGGCCT
CCAGCATCTTCCCCATCCTTAGCGCCATCCTGCTGCTGCTCGGGGGTGTGTGCGTGGCGGCCTCCCGCGT
CTACAAGTCCAAGAGGAACATCATTCTGGGCGCAGGGATCCTGTTCGTGGCAGCAGGCCTGAGCAACATC
ATCGGCGTGATCGTGTACATCTCCGCCAACGCGGGCGAGCCGGGCCCGAAGCGGGACGAGGAGAAGAAAA
ACCACTACTCGTACGGCTGGTCCTTCTACTTCGGCGGGCTGTCGTTCATCCTGGCCGAGGTGATAGGCGT
GCTGGCCGTCAACATCTACATCGAGCGCAGCCGCGAGGCGCACTGCCAGTCTCGCTCGGACCTGCTCAAG
GCCGGCGGGGGCGCGGGCGGCAGTGGCGGGAGCGGCCCCTCGGCCATCCTCCGTCTGCCCAGTTACCGCT
TCCGCTACCGCCGCCGCTCCCGCTCTAGCTCCCGCTCCAGCGAGCCGTCGCCGTCGCGGGACGCGTCTCC
CGGCGGCCCCGGGGGCCCGGGCTTTGCCTCCACGGACATCTCCATGTACACGCTCAGCCGCGACCCCTCC
AAGGGCAGCGTGGCCGCGGGGCTGGCGGGGGCCGGCGGCGGCGGCGGCGGCGCCGTGGGGGCGTTCGGCG
GCGCGGCCGGGGGCGCCGGGGGCGGCGGCGGAGGCGGCGGCGGGGCGGGTGCCGAGCGGGACCGCGGGGG
GGCGTCCGGCTTCCTCACGCTGCACAACGCCTTCCCCAAGGAGGCGGGCGGCGGCGTCACGGTCACGGTC
ACCGGGCCGCCCGCCCCGCCCGCGCCCGCGCCACCCGCGCCCTCTGCGCCCGCCCCCGGGACCCTGGCCA
AGGAGGCCGCCGCCTCCAACACCAACACGCTCAACAGGAAAACCACGCCTGTGTCAGGCCTCATGGGCCC
AGCTTTCTTGTACAAAGTGGTTGGTAAGCCTATCCCTAACCCTCTCCTCGGTCTCGATTCTACGTAG
